Addgene plasmid #122647: pET28b-FOXP2_P3
Purpose: Expresses truncated variant (aa367-aa714) of human FOXP2 in bacterial cells
Depositing lab: Hendrik Dietz. Depositing organization: Technische Universitaet Muenchen (TUM). Publication: Dissecting FOXP2 Oligomerization and DNA Binding. Haussermann K, Young G, Kukura P, Dietz H. Angew Chem Int Ed Engl. 2019 Jun 3;58(23):7662-7667. doi: 10.1002/anie.201901734. Epub 2019 Apr 29. PubMed 30887622.
Backbone
  Vector backbone: pET28b
  Backbone manufacturer: Novagen
  Backbone size w/o insert (bp): 5269
  Total vector size (bp): 6352
  Vector type: Bacterial Expression
Growth in bacteria
  Bacterial resistance: Kanamycin, 50 μg/mL
  Growth temperature: 37°C
  Growth strain: DH5alpha
  Copy number: High Copy
Gene/Insert
  Gene/Insert name: Homo sapiens forkhead box P2 (alt name: FOXP2)
  Species: H. sapiens (human)
  Insert size (bp): 1083
  GenBank ID: 93986
  Entrez Gene: FOXP2 (a.k.a. CAGH44, SPCH1, TNRC10)
  Promoter: T7
  Tag / fusion protein: His-tag (N terminal on backbone); Strep-tag II (C terminal on insert)
  Cloning method: Unknown
  Sequencing primers: 5′ T7 promoter; 3′ T7 terminator
Resource information
  A portion of this plasmid was derived from a plasmid made by: Eurofins Genomics GmbH - Gene synthesis of full-lengths human FOXP2 gene
Terms and licenses: Academic/Nonprofit Terms; Industry Terms: Not Available to Industry
How to cite: pET28b-FOXP2_P3 was a gift from Hendrik Dietz (Addgene plasmid # 122647 ; http://n2t.net/addgene:122647 ; RRID:Addgene_122647)
