[The description below was written by a language model from this plasmid's Addgene catalogue record and pLannotate feature annotations shown in this document.]
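Description:
pET28b-FOXP2_P3 is a bacterial expression plasmid built on the Novagen pET28b backbone. It produces a truncated form of human FOXP2 (forkhead box P2) spanning residues 367–714 in E. coli. The plasmid is about 6.35 kb and is selected with kanamycin through an aminoglycoside phosphotransferase (KanR) gene. It replicates from a ColE1/pBR322-type origin that is accompanied by the bom region and the rop gene. The catalogue lists it as high copy, although rop normally moderates copy number in this origin family. An f1 origin is also present, and short annotated tetracycline-resistance fragments appear to be pBR322-derived remnants rather than functional markers.

The coding region of roughly 1.1 kb sits downstream of a T7 promoter, a lac operator and the T7 gene 10 ribosome binding site, and it ends at the T7 terminator. A backbone-encoded lacI gene supplies lac repressor, so transcription depends on T7 RNA polymerase from the host and is induced with IPTG. The protein carries an N-terminal His-tag from the backbone, followed by a thrombin cleavage site, and a C-terminal Strep-tag II added with the insert. This arrangement allows two-step affinity purification that enriches for full-length product. The automated annotation names the insert as mouse Foxp2, which probably reflects the close similarity of the orthologues, since the record states a human sequence derived from a synthesized full-length gene. The short "capTEV" hit most likely corresponds to the His-tag, and the "SET1" fragment to vector sequence upstream of the terminator.

The depositor sequence and the repository's sequencing result show the same feature layout and differ by only a few nucleotides in length. The associated work concerns FOXP2 oligomerization and DNA binding, which is consistent with this plasmid being one of a series of truncation variants for producing recombinant protein for in vitro study.
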