Features (pLannotate 1.2.2; 21 found; start..end, strand, type, name):
     12..467     +  rep_origin     f1 ori (sequence partly withheld): f1 bacteriophage origin of replication; arrow indicates direction of (+) strand synthesis
    494..551     +  promoter       AmpR promoter (fragment): bla
    560..1375    -  CDS            KanR: aminoglycoside phosphotransferase; aph(3')-Ia; confers resistance to kanamycin in bacteria or G418 (Geneticin®) in eukaryotes
   1497..2085    +  rep_origin     ori: high-copy-number ColE1/pMB1/pBR322/pUC origin of replication
   2271..2413    -  misc_feature   bom: basis of mobility region from pBR322
   2515..2706    -  CDS            rop: Rop protein, which maintains plasmids at low copy number; rop
   2723..3103    +  CDS            YPB1_ECOLX: Protein predicted: Swiss-Prot protein existence level 4. From Escherichia coli.
   3175..3466    -  CDS            TcR (fragment): tetracycline efflux protein; tet; confers resistance to tetracycline
   3481..3502    -  protein_bind   CAP binding site: CAP binding activates transcription in the presence of cAMP. E. coli catabolite activator protein
   3515..4597    -  CDS            lacI: lac repressor; lacI; The lac repressor binds to the lac operator to inhibit transcription in E. coli. This inhibition can be relieved by adding lactose or isopropyl-β-D-thiogalactopyranoside (IPTG).
   4598..4675    -  promoter       lacI promoter: lacI
   4683..4962    -  CDS            TcR (fragment): tetracycline efflux protein; tet; confers resistance to tetracycline
   4984..5002    +  promoter       T7 promoter: promoter for bacteriophage T7 RNA polymerase
   5003..5027    +  protein_bind   lac operator: The lac repressor binds to the lac operator to inhibit transcription in E. coli. This inhibition can be relieved by adding lactose or isopropyl-β-D-thiogalactopyranoside (IPTG). lac repressor encoded by lacI
   5042..5064    +  RBS            RBS: efficient ribosome binding site from bacteriophage T7 gene 10 (Olins and Rangwala, 1989)
   5083..5099    +  CDS            capTEV™ (fragment): composite tag for in vivo biotinylation, TEV protease cleavage, and 6xHis tagging
   5110..5127    +  CDS            thrombin site: thrombin recognition and cleavage site
   5134..6180    +  CDS            Foxp2 (fragment): FOXP2_MOUSE - Experimental evidence at protein level: Swiss-Prot protein existence level 1. Transcriptional repressor that may play a role in the specification and differentiation of lung epithelium. May also play a role in developing neural, gastrointestinal and cardiovascular tissues. Can act with CTBP1 to synergistically repress transcription but CTPBP1 is not essential. Plays a role in synapse formation by regulating SRPX2 levels. From Mus musculus (Mouse).
   6187..6209    +  CDS            Strep-Tag II (fragment): peptide that binds Strep-Tactin®, an engineered form of streptavidin
   6223..6272    +  CDS            SET1 (fragment): solubility-enhancement tag derived from T7 phage gene 10B
   6280..6327    +  terminator     T7 terminator: transcription terminator for bacteriophage T7 RNA polymerase
>Addgene plasmid #122647 | pET28b-FOXP2_P3 | depositor full sequence | sequence record 233986 | pET28b plasmid with FOXP2_P3 (aa367-aa714) insert, N-terminal His-tag, C-terminal Strep-tag II
TGGCGAATGGG
[124 nt withheld, positions 12-135]
C
[91 nt withheld, positions 137-227]
A
[49 nt withheld, positions 229-277]
CCTTTGACGTTGGAGTCCACGTTCTTT
[37 nt withheld, positions 305-341]
ACCCTATCTCGGTCTATTCTTTTGATTTATAAGGGATTTTGCCGATTTCGGCCTATTGGTTAAAAAATGA
GCTGATTTAACAAAAATTTAACGCGAATTTTAACAAAATATTAACGTTTACAATTTCAGGTGGCACTTTT
CGGGGAAATGTGCGCGGAACCCCTATTTGTTTATTTTTCTAAATACATTCAAATATGTATCCGCTCATGA
ATTAATTCTTAGAAAAACTCATCGAGCATCAAATGAAACTGCAATTTATTCATATCAGGATTATCAATAC
CATATTTTTGAAAAAGCCGTTTCTGTAATGAAGGAGAAAACTCACCGAGGCAGTTCCATAGGATGGCAAG
ATCCTGGTATCGGTCTGCGATTCCGACTCGTCCAACATCAATACAACCTATTAATTTCCCCTCGTCAAAA
ATAAGGTTATCAAGTGAGAAATCACCATGAGTGACGACTGAATCCGGTGAGAATGGCAAAAGTTTATGCA
TTTCTTTCCAGACTTGTTCAACAGGCCAGCCATTACGCTCGTCATCAAAATCACTCGCATCAACCAAACC
GTTATTCATTCGTGATTGCGCCTGAGCGAGACGAAATACGCGATCGCTGTTAAAAGGACAATTACAAACA
GGAATCGAATGCAACCGGCGCAGGAACACTGCCAGCGCATCAACAATATTTTCACCTGAATCAGGATATT
CTTCTAATACCTGGAATGCTGTTTTCCCGGGGATCGCAGTGGTGAGTAACCATGCATCATCAGGAGTACG
GATAAAATGCTTGATGGTCGGAAGAGGCATAAATTCCGTCAGCCAGTTTAGTCTGACCATCTCATCTGTA
ACATCATTGGCAACGCTACCTTTGCCATGTTTCAGAAACAACTCTGGCGCATCGGGCTTCCCATACAATC
GATAGATTGTCGCACCTGATTGCCCGACATTATCGCGAGCCCATTTATACCCATATAAATCAGCATCCAT
GTTGGAATTTAATCGCGGCCTAGAGCAAGACGTTTCCCGTTGAATATGGCTCATAACACCCCTTGTATTA
CTGTTTATGTAAGCAGACAGTTTTATTGTTCATGACCAAAATCCCTTAACGTGAGTTTTCGTTCCACTGA
GCGTCAGACCCCGTAGAAAAGATCAAAGGATCTTCTTGAGATCCTTTTTTTCTGCGCGTAATCTGCTGCT
TGCAAACAAAAAAACCACCGCTACCAGCGGTGGTTTGTTTGCCGGATCAAGAGCTACCAACTCTTTTTCC
GAAGGTAACTGGCTTCAGCAGAGCGCAGATACCAAATACTGTCCTTCTAGTGTAGCCGTAGTTAGGCCAC
CACTTCAAGAACTCTGTAGCACCGCCTACATACCTCGCTCTGCTAATCCTGTTACCAGTGGCTGCTGCCA
GTGGCGATAAGTCGTGTCTTACCGGGTTGGACTCAAGACGATAGTTACCGGATAAGGCGCAGCGGTCGGG
CTGAACGGGGGGTTCGTGCACACAGCCCAGCTTGGAGCGAACGACCTACACCGAACTGAGATACCTACAG
CGTGAGCTATGAGAAAGCGCCACGCTTCCCGAAGGGAGAAAGGCGGACAGGTATCCGGTAAGCGGCAGGG
TCGGAACAGGAGAGCGCACGAGGGAGCTTCCAGGGGGAAACGCCTGGTATCTTTATAGTCCTGTCGGGTT
TCGCCACCTCTGACTTGAGCGTCGATTTTTGTGATGCTCGTCAGGGGGGCGGAGCCTATGGAAAAACGCC
AGCAACGCGGCCTTTTTACGGTTCCTGGCCTTTTGCTGGCCTTTTGCTCACATGTTCTTTCCTGCGTTAT
CCCCTGATTCTGTGGATAACCGTATTACCGCCTTTGAGTGAGCTGATACCGCTCGCCGCAGCCGAACGAC
CGAGCGCAGCGAGTCAGTGAGCGAGGAAGCGGAAGAGCGCCTGATGCGGTATTTTCTCCTTACGCATCTG
TGCGGTATTTCACACCGCATATATGGTGCACTCTCAGTACAATCTGCTCTGATGCCGCATAGTTAAGCCA
GTATACACTCCGCTATCGCTACGTGACTGGGTCATGGCTGCGCCCCGACACCCGCCAACACCCGCTGACG
CGCCCTGACGGGCTTGTCTGCTCCCGGCATCCGCTTACAGACAAGCTGTGACCGTCTCCGGGAGCTGCAT
GTGTCAGAGGTTTTCACCGTCATCACCGAAACGCGCGAGGCAGCTGCGGTAAAGCTCATCAGCGTGGTCG
TGAAGCGATTCACAGATGTCTGCCTGTTCATCCGCGTCCAGCTCGTTGAGTTTCTCCAGAAGCGTTAATG
TCTGGCTTCTGATAAAGCGGGCCATGTTAAGGGCGGTTTTTTCCTGTTTGGTCACTGATGCCTCCGTGTA
AGGGGGATTTCTGTTCATGGGGGTAATGATACCGATGAAACGAGAGAGGATGCTCACGATACGGGTTACT
GATGATGAACATGCCCGGTTACTGGAACGTTGTGAGGGTAAACAACTGGCGGTATGGATGCGGCGGGACC
AGAGAAAAATCACTCAGGGTCAATGCCAGCGCTTCGTTAATACAGATGTAGGTGTTCCACAGGGTAGCCA
GCAGCATCCTGCGATGCAGATCCGGAACATAATGGTGCAGGGCGCTGACTTCCGCGTTTCCAGACTTTAC
GAAACACGGAAACCGAAGACCATTCATGTTGTTGCTCAGGTCGCAGACGTTTTGCAGCAGCAGTCGCTTC
ACGTTCGCTCGCGTATCGGTGATTCATTCTGCTAACCAGTAAGGCAACCCCGCCAGCCTAGCCGGGTCCT
CAACGACAGGAGCACGATCATGCGCACCCGTGGGGCCGCCATGCCGGCGATAATGGCCTGCTTCTCGCCG
AAACGTTTGGTGGCGGGACCAGTGACGAAGGCTTGAGCGAGGGCGTGCAAGATTCCGAATACCGCAAGCG
ACAGGCCGATCATCGTCGCGCTCCAGCGAAAGCGGTCCTCGCCGAAAATGACCCAGAGCGCTGCCGGCAC
CTGTCCTACGAGTTGCATGATAAAGAAGACAGTCATAAGTGCGGCGACGATAGTCATGCCCCGCGCCCAC
CGGAAGGAGCTGACTGGGTTGAAGGCTCTCAAGGGCATCGGTCGAGATCCCGGTGCCTAATGAGTGAGCT
AACTTACATTAATTGCGTTGCGCTCACTGCCCGCTTTCCAGTCGGGAAACCTGTCGTGCCAGCTGCATTA
ATGAATCGGCCAACGCGCGGGGAGAGGCGGTTTGCGTATTGGGCGCCAGGGTGGTTTTTCTTTTCACCAG
TGAGACGGGCAACAGCTGATTGCCCTTCACCGCCTGGCCCTGAGAGAGTTGCAGCAAGCGGTCCACGCTG
GTTTGCCCCAGCAGGCGAAAATCCTGTTTGATGGTGGTTAACGGCGGGATATAACATGAGCTGTCTTCGG
TATCGTCGTATCCCACTACCGAGATATCCGCACCAACGCGCAGCCCGGACTCGGTAATGGCGCGCATTGC
GCCCAGCGCCATCTGATCGTTGGCAACCAGCATCGCAGTGGGAACGATGCCCTCATTCAGCATTTGCATG
GTTTGTTGAAAACCGGACATGGCACTCCAGTCGCCTTCCCGTTCCGCTATCGGCTGAATTTGATTGCGAG
TGAGATATTTATGCCAGCCAGCCAGACGCAGACGCGCCGAGACAGAACTTAATGGGCCCGCTAACAGCGC
GATTTGCTGGTGACCCAATGCGACCAGATGCTCCACGCCCAGTCGCGTACCGTCTTCATGGGAGAAAATA
ATACTGTTGATGGGTGTCTGGTCAGAGACATCAAGAAATAACGCCGGAACATTAGTGCAGGCAGCTTCCA
CAGCAATGGCATCCTGGTCATCCAGCGGATAGTTAATGATCAGCCCACTGACGCGTTGCGCGAGAAGATT
GTGCACCGCCGCTTTACAGGCTTCGACGCCGCTTCGTTCTACCATCGACACCACCACGCTGGCACCCAGT
TGATCGGCGCGAGATTTAATCGCCGCGACAATTTGCGACGGCGCGTGCAGGGCCAGACTGGAGGTGGCAA
CGCCAATCAGCAACGACTGTTTGCCCGCCAGTTGTTGTGCCACGCGGTTGGGAATGTAATTCAGCTCCGC
CATCGCCGCTTCCACTTTTTCCCGCGTTTTCGCAGAAACGTGGCTGGCCTGGTTCACCACGCGGGAAACG
GTCTGATAAGAGACACCGGCATACTCTGCGACATCGTATAACGTTACTGGTTTCACATTCACCACCCTGA
ATTGACTCTCTTCCGGGCGCTATCATGCCATACCGCGAAAGGTTTTGCGCCATTCGATGGTGTCCGGGAT
CTCGACGCTCTCCCTTATGCGACTCCTGCATTAGGAAGCAGCCCAGTAGTAGGTTGAGGCCGTTGAGCAC
CGCCGCCGCAAGGAATGGTGCATGCAAGGAGATGGCGCCCAACAGTCCCCCGGCCACGGGGCCTGCCACC
ATACCCACGCCGAAACAAGCGCTCATGAGCCCGAAGTGGCGAGCCCGATCTTCCCCATCGGTGATGTCGG
CGATATAGGCGCCAGCAACCGCACCTGTGGCGCCGGTGATGCCGGCCACGATGCGTCCGGCGTAGAGGAT
CGAGATCTCGATCCCGCGAAATTAATACGACTCACTATAGGGGAATTGTGAGCGGATAACAATTCCCCTC
TAGAAATAATTTTGTTTAACTTTAAGAAGGAGATATACCATGGGCAGCAGCCATCATCATCATCATCACA
GCAGCGGCCTGGTGCCGCGCGGCAGCCATATGCTTAACAATGAACACGCATTGGATGACCGAAGCACTGC
TCAGTGTCGAGTGCAAATGCAGGTGGTGCAACAGTTAGAAATACAGCTTTCTAAAGAACGCGAACGTCTT
CAAGCAATGATGACCCACTTGCACATGCGACCCTCAGAGCCCAAACCATCTCCCAAACCTCTAAATCTGG
TGTCTAGTGTCACCATGTCGAAGAATATGTTGGAGACATCCCCACAGAGCTTACCTCAAACCCCTACCAC
ACCAACGGCCCCAGTCACCCCGATTACCCAGGGACCCTCAGTAATCACCCCAGCCAGTGTGCCCAATGTG
GGAGCCATACGAAGGCGACATTCAGACAAATACAACATTCCCATGTCATCAGAAATTGCCCCAAACTATG
AATTTTATAAAAATGCAGATGTCAGACCTCCATTTACTTATGCAACTCTCATAAGGCAGGCTATCATGGA
GTCATCTGACAGGCAGTTAACACTTAATGAAATTTACAGCTGGTTTACACGGACATTTGCTTACTTCAGG
CGTAATGCAGCAACTTGGAAGAATGCAGTACGTCATAATCTTAGCCTGCACAAGTGTTTTGTTCGAGTAG
AAAATGTTAAAGGAGCAGTATGGACTGTGGATGAAGTAGAATACCAGAAGCGAAGGTCACAAAAGATAAC
AGGAAGTCCAACCTTAGTAAAAAATATACCTACCAGTTTAGGCTATGGAGCAGCTCTTAATGCCAGTTTG
CAGGCTGCCTTGGCAGAGAGCAGTTTACCTTTGCTAAGTAATCCTGGACTGATAAATAATGCATCCAGTG
GCCTACTGCAGGCCGTCCACGAAGACCTCAATGGTTCTCTGGATCACATTGACAGCAATGGAAACAGTAG
TCCGGGCTGCTCACCTCAGCCGCACATACATTCAATCCACGTCAAGGAAGAGCCAGTGATTGCAGAGGAT
GAAGACTGCCCAATGTCCTTAGTGACAACAGCTAATCACAGTCCAGAATTAGAAGACGACAGAGAGATTG
AAGAAGAGCCTTTATCTGAAGATCTGGAAAGCGCTTGGAGCCACCCGCAGTTCGAAAAATAATGAGATCC
GGCTGCTAACAAAGCCCGAAAGGAAGCTGAGTTGGCTGCTGCCACCGCTGAGCAATAACTAGCATAACCC
CTTGGGGCCTCTAAACGGGTCTTGAGGGGTTTTTTGCTGAAAGGAGGAACTATATCCGGAT
