Features (pLannotate 1.2.2; 21 found; start..end, strand, type, name):
    158..176     +  promoter       T7 promoter: promoter for bacteriophage T7 RNA polymerase
    177..201     +  protein_bind   lac operator: The lac repressor binds to the lac operator to inhibit transcription in E. coli. This inhibition can be relieved by adding lactose or isopropyl-β-D-thiogalactopyranoside (IPTG). lac repressor encoded by lacI
    216..238     +  RBS            RBS: efficient ribosome binding site from bacteriophage T7 gene 10 (Olins and Rangwala, 1989)
    257..273     +  CDS            capTEV™ (fragment): composite tag for in vivo biotinylation, TEV protease cleavage, and 6xHis tagging
    284..301     +  CDS            thrombin site: thrombin recognition and cleavage site
    308..1354    +  CDS            Foxp2 (fragment): FOXP2_MOUSE - Experimental evidence at protein level: Swiss-Prot protein existence level 1. Transcriptional repressor that may play a role in the specification and differentiation of lung epithelium. May also play a role in developing neural, gastrointestinal and cardiovascular tissues. Can act with CTBP1 to synergistically repress transcription but CTPBP1 is not essential. Plays a role in synapse formation by regulating SRPX2 levels. From Mus musculus (Mouse).
   1361..1383    +  CDS            Strep-Tag II (fragment): peptide that binds Strep-Tactin®, an engineered form of streptavidin
   1397..1446    +  CDS            SET1 (fragment): solubility-enhancement tag derived from T7 phage gene 10B
   1454..1501    +  terminator     T7 terminator: transcription terminator for bacteriophage T7 RNA polymerase
   1538..1966    +  rep_origin     f1 ori (sequence partly withheld): f1 bacteriophage origin of replication; arrow indicates direction of (+) strand synthesis
   2019..2076    +  promoter       AmpR promoter (fragment): bla
   2085..2900    -  CDS            KanR: aminoglycoside phosphotransferase; aph(3')-Ia; confers resistance to kanamycin in bacteria or G418 (Geneticin®) in eukaryotes
   3022..3610    +  rep_origin     ori: high-copy-number ColE1/pMB1/pBR322/pUC origin of replication
   3796..3935    -  misc_feature   bom: basis of mobility region from pBR322
   4037..4228    -  CDS            rop: Rop protein, which maintains plasmids at low copy number; rop
   4245..4625    +  CDS            YPB1_ECOLX: Protein predicted: Swiss-Prot protein existence level 4. From Escherichia coli.
   4697..4988    -  CDS            TcR (fragment): tetracycline efflux protein; tet; confers resistance to tetracycline
   5003..5024    -  protein_bind   CAP binding site: CAP binding activates transcription in the presence of cAMP. E. coli catabolite activator protein
   5037..6119    -  CDS            lacI: lac repressor; lacI; The lac repressor binds to the lac operator to inhibit transcription in E. coli. This inhibition can be relieved by adding lactose or isopropyl-β-D-thiogalactopyranoside (IPTG).
   6120..6197    -  promoter       lacI promoter: lacI
   6205..136     -  CDS            TcR (fragment) (across the origin): tetracycline efflux protein; tet; confers resistance to tetracycline
>Addgene plasmid #122647 | pET28b-FOXP2_P3 | addgene full sequence | sequence record 238901 | Addgene NGS Result
CACGCCGAAACAAGCGCTCATGAGCCCGAAGTGGCGAGCCCGATCTTCCCCATCGGTGATGTCGGCGATA
TAGGCGCCAGCAACCGCACCTGTGGCGCCGGTGATGCCGGCCACGATGCGTCCGGCGTAGAGGATCGAGA
TCTCGATCCCGCGAAATTAATACGACTCACTATAGGGGAATTGTGAGCGGATAACAATTCCCCTCTAGAA
ATAATTTTGTTTAACTTTAAGAAGGAGATATACCATGGGCAGCAGCCATCATCATCATCATCACAGCAGC
GGCCTGGTGCCGCGCGGCAGCCATATGCTTAACAATGAACACGCATTGGATGACCGAAGCACTGCTCAGT
GTCGAGTGCAAATGCAGGTGGTGCAACAGTTAGAAATACAGCTTTCTAAAGAACGCGAACGTCTTCAAGC
AATGATGACCCACTTGCACATGCGACCCTCAGAGCCCAAACCATCTCCCAAACCTCTAAATCTGGTGTCT
AGTGTCACCATGTCGAAGAATATGTTGGAGACATCCCCACAGAGCTTACCTCAAACCCCTACCACACCAA
CGGCCCCAGTCACCCCGATTACCCAGGGACCCTCAGTAATCACCCCAGCCAGTGTGCCCAATGTGGGAGC
CATACGAAGGCGACATTCAGACAAATACAACATTCCCATGTCATCAGAAATTGCCCCAAACTATGAATTT
TATAAAAATGCAGATGTCAGACCTCCATTTACTTATGCAACTCTCATAAGGCAGGCTATCATGGAGTCAT
CTGACAGGCAGTTAACACTTAATGAAATTTACAGCTGGTTTACACGGACATTTGCTTACTTCAGGCGTAA
TGCAGCAACTTGGAAGAATGCAGTACGTCATAATCTTAGCCTGCACAAGTGTTTTGTTCGAGTAGAAAAT
GTTAAAGGAGCAGTATGGACTGTGGATGAAGTAGAATACCAGAAGCGAAGGTCACAAAAGATAACAGGAA
GTCCAACCTTAGTAAAAAATATACCTACCAGTTTAGGCTATGGAGCAGCTCTTAATGCCAGTTTGCAGGC
TGCCTTGGCAGAGAGCAGTTTACCTTTGCTAAGTAATCCTGGACTGATAAATAATGCATCCAGTGGCCTA
CTGCAGGCCGTCCACGAAGACCTCAATGGTTCTCTGGATCACATTGACAGCAATGGAAACAGTAGTCCGG
GCTGCTCACCTCAGCCGCACATACATTCAATCCACGTCAAGGAAGAGCCAGTGATTGCAGAGGATGAAGA
CTGCCCAATGTCCTTAGTGACAACAGCTAATCACAGTCCAGAATTAGAAGACGACAGAGAGATTGAAGAA
GAGCCTTTATCTGAAGATCTGGAAAGCGCTTGGAGCCACCCGCAGTTCGAAAAATAATGAGATCCGGCTG
CTAACAAAGCCCGAAAGGAAGCTGAGTTGGCTGCTGCCACCGCTGAGCAATAACTAGCATAACCCCTTGG
GGCCTCTAAACGGGTCTTGAGGGGTTTTTTGCTGAAAGGAGGAACTATATCCGGATTGGCGAATGGG
[124 nt withheld, positions 1538-1661]
C
[91 nt withheld, positions 1663-1753]
A
[49 nt withheld, positions 1755-1803]
CCTTTGACGTTGGAGTCCACGTTCTTT
[37 nt withheld, positions 1831-1867]
ACCCTATCTCGGTCTATTCTTTTGATTTATAAGGGATTTTGCCGATTTCGGCCTATTGGTTAAAAAATGA
GCTGATTTAACAAAAATTTAACGCGAATTTTAACAAAATATTAACGCTTACAATTTAGGTGGCACTTTTC
GGGGAAATGTGCGCGGAACCCCTATTTGTTTATTTTTCTAAATACATTCAAATATGTATCCGCTCATGAA
TTAATTCTTAGAAAAACTCATCGAGCATCAAATGAAACTGCAATTTATTCATATCAGGATTATCAATACC
ATATTTTTGAAAAAGCCGTTTCTGTAATGAAGGAGAAAACTCACCGAGGCAGTTCCATAGGATGGCAAGA
TCCTGGTATCGGTCTGCGATTCCGACTCGTCCAACATCAATACAACCTATTAATTTCCCCTCGTCAAAAA
TAAGGTTATCAAGTGAGAAATCACCATGAGTGACGACTGAATCCGGTGAGAATGGCAAAAGTTTATGCAT
TTCTTTCCAGACTTGTTCAACAGGCCAGCCATTACGCTCGTCATCAAAATCACTCGCATCAACCAAACCG
TTATTCATTCGTGATTGCGCCTGAGCGAGACGAAATACGCGATCGCTGTTAAAAGGACAATTACAAACAG
GAATCGAATGCAACCGGCGCAGGAACACTGCCAGCGCATCAACAATATTTTCACCTGAATCAGGATATTC
TTCTAATACCTGGAATGCTGTTTTCCCGGGGATCGCAGTGGTGAGTAACCATGCATCATCAGGAGTACGG
ATAAAATGCTTGATGGTCGGAAGAGGCATAAATTCCGTCAGCCAGTTTAGTCTGACCATCTCATCTGTAA
CATCATTGGCAACGCTACCTTTGCCATGTTTCAGAAACAACTCTGGCGCATCGGGCTTCCCATACAATCG
ATAGATTGTCGCACCTGATTGCCCGACATTATCGCGAGCCCATTTATACCCATATAAATCAGCATCCATG
TTGGAATTTAATCGCGGCCTAGAGCAAGACGTTTCCCGTTGAATATGGCTCATAACACCCCTTGTATTAC
TGTTTATGTAAGCAGACAGTTTTATTGTTCATGACCAAAATCCCTTAACGTGAGTTTTCGTTCCACTGAG
CGTCAGACCCCGTAGAAAAGATCAAAGGATCTTCTTGAGATCCTTTTTTTCTGCGCGTAATCTGCTGCTT
GCAAACAAAAAAACCACCGCTACCAGCGGTGGTTTGTTTGCCGGATCAAGAGCTACCAACTCTTTTTCCG
AAGGTAACTGGCTTCAGCAGAGCGCAGATACCAAATACTGTCCTTCTAGTGTAGCCGTAGTTAGGCCACC
ACTTCAAGAACTCTGTAGCACCGCCTACATACCTCGCTCTGCTAATCCTGTTACCAGTGGCTGCTGCCAG
TGGCGATAAGTCGTGTCTTACCGGGTTGGACTCAAGACGATAGTTACCGGATAAGGCGCAGCGGTCGGGC
TGAACGGGGGGTTCGTGCACACAGCCCAGCTTGGAGCGAACGACCTACACCGAACTGAGATACCTACAGC
GTGAGCTATGAGAAAGCGCCACGCTTCCCGAAGGGAGAAAGGCGGACAGGTATCCGGTAAGCGGCAGGGT
CGGAACAGGAGAGCGCACGAGGGAGCTTCCAGGGGGAAACGCCTGGTATCTTTATAGTCCTGTCGGGTTT
CGCCACCTCTGACTTGAGCGTCGATTTTTGTGATGCTCGTCAGGGGGGCGGAGCCTATGGAAAAACGCCA
GCAACGCGGCCTTTTTACGGTTCCTGGCCTTTTGCTGGCCTTTTGCTCACATGTTCTTTCCTGCGTTATC
CCCTGATTCTGTGGATAACCGTATTACCGCCTTTGAGTGAGCTGATACCGCTCGCCGCAGCCGAACGACC
GAGCGCAGCGAGTCAGTGAGCGAGGAAGCGGAAGAGCGCCTGATGCGGTATTTTCTCCTTACGCATCTGT
GCGGTATTTCACACCGCAATGGTGCACTCTCAGTACAATCTGCTCTGATGCCGCATAGTTAAGCCAGTAT
ACACTCCGCTATCGCTACGTGACTGGGTCATGGCTGCGCCCCGACACCCGCCAACACCCGCTGACGCGCC
CTGACGGGCTTGTCTGCTCCCGGCATCCGCTTACAGACAAGCTGTGACCGTCTCCGGGAGCTGCATGTGT
CAGAGGTTTTCACCGTCATCACCGAAACGCGCGAGGCAGCTGCGGTAAAGCTCATCAGCGTGGTCGTGAA
GCGATTCACAGATGTCTGCCTGTTCATCCGCGTCCAGCTCGTTGAGTTTCTCCAGAAGCGTTAATGTCTG
GCTTCTGATAAAGCGGGCCATGTTAAGGGCGGTTTTTTCCTGTTTGGTCACTGATGCCTCCGTGTAAGGG
GGATTTCTGTTCATGGGGGTAATGATACCGATGAAACGAGAGAGGATGCTCACGATACGGGTTACTGATG
ATGAACATGCCCGGTTACTGGAACGTTGTGAGGGTAAACAACTGGCGGTATGGATGCGGCGGGACCAGAG
AAAAATCACTCAGGGTCAATGCCAGCGCTTCGTTAATACAGATGTAGGTGTTCCACAGGGTAGCCAGCAG
CATCCTGCGATGCAGATCCGGAACATAATGGTGCAGGGCGCTGACTTCCGCGTTTCCAGACTTTACGAAA
CACGGAAACCGAAGACCATTCATGTTGTTGCTCAGGTCGCAGACGTTTTGCAGCAGCAGTCGCTTCACGT
TCGCTCGCGTATCGGTGATTCATTCTGCTAACCAGTAAGGCAACCCCGCCAGCCTAGCCGGGTCCTCAAC
GACAGGAGCACGATCATGCGCACCCGTGGGGCCGCCATGCCGGCGATAATGGCCTGCTTCTCGCCGAAAC
GTTTGGTGGCGGGACCAGTGACGAAGGCTTGAGCGAGGGCGTGCAAGATTCCGAATACCGCAAGCGACAG
GCCGATCATCGTCGCGCTCCAGCGAAAGCGGTCCTCGCCGAAAATGACCCAGAGCGCTGCCGGCACCTGT
CCTACGAGTTGCATGATAAAGAAGACAGTCATAAGTGCGGCGACGATAGTCATGCCCCGCGCCCACCGGA
AGGAGCTGACTGGGTTGAAGGCTCTCAAGGGCATCGGTCGAGATCCCGGTGCCTAATGAGTGAGCTAACT
TACATTAATTGCGTTGCGCTCACTGCCCGCTTTCCAGTCGGGAAACCTGTCGTGCCAGCTGCATTAATGA
ATCGGCCAACGCGCGGGGAGAGGCGGTTTGCGTATTGGGCGCCAGGGTGGTTTTTCTTTTCACCAGTGAG
ACGGGCAACAGCTGATTGCCCTTCACCGCCTGGCCCTGAGAGAGTTGCAGCAAGCGGTCCACGCTGGTTT
GCCCCAGCAGGCGAAAATCCTGTTTGATGGTGGTTAACGGCGGGATATAACATGAGCTGTCTTCGGTATC
GTCGTATCCCACTACCGAGATATCCGCACCAACGCGCAGCCCGGACTCGGTAATGGCGCGCATTGCGCCC
AGCGCCATCTGATCGTTGGCAACCAGCATCGCAGTGGGAACGATGCCCTCATTCAGCATTTGCATGGTTT
GTTGAAAACCGGACATGGCACTCCAGTCGCCTTCCCGTTCCGCTATCGGCTGAATTTGATTGCGAGTGAG
ATATTTATGCCAGCCAGCCAGACGCAGACGCGCCGAGACAGAACTTAATGGGCCCGCTAACAGCGCGATT
TGCTGGTGACCCAATGCGACCAGATGCTCCACGCCCAGTCGCGTACCGTCTTCATGGGAGAAAATAATAC
TGTTGATGGGTGTCTGGTCAGAGACATCAAGAAATAACGCCGGAACATTAGTGCAGGCAGCTTCCACAGC
AATGGCATCCTGGTCATCCAGCGGATAGTTAATGATCAGCCCACTGACGCGTTGCGCGAGAAGATTGTGC
ACCGCCGCTTTACAGGCTTCGACGCCGCTTCGTTCTACCATCGACACCACCACGCTGGCACCCAGTTGAT
CGGCGCGAGATTTAATCGCCGCGACAATTTGCGACGGCGCGTGCAGGGCCAGACTGGAGGTGGCAACGCC
AATCAGCAACGACTGTTTGCCCGCCAGTTGTTGTGCCACGCGGTTGGGAATGTAATTCAGCTCCGCCATC
GCCGCTTCCACTTTTTCCCGCGTTTTCGCAGAAACGTGGCTGGCCTGGTTCACCACGCGGGAAACGGTCT
GATAAGAGACACCGGCATACTCTGCGACATCGTATAACGTTACTGGTTTCACATTCACCACCCTGAATTG
ACTCTCTTCCGGGCGCTATCATGCCATACCGCGAAAGGTTTTGCGCCATTCGATGGTGTCCGGGATCTCG
ACGCTCTCCCTTATGCGACTCCTGCATTAGGAAGCAGCCCAGTAGTAGGTTGAGGCCGTTGAGCACCGCC
GCCGCAAGGAATGGTGCATGCAAGGAGATGGCGCCCAACAGTCCCCCGGCCACGGGGCCTGCCACCATAC
C
